>Addgene plasmid #27254 | pcDNA-FLAG-Mo-Trip6 | addgene partial sequence | sequence record 33524 | 27254 with CMV-F
AGCGACTCCTGGCTACTAGAGAACCCACTGCTTACTGGCTTATCGAAATTAATACGACTCACTATAGGGA
GACCCAAGCTTGGTACCATGGACTACAAGGACGACGATGACAAGTTAACACGTGCTGCAGATGCGAATTC
CGGGCCCACCTGGCTTCCCCCGAAGCAGCCAGAACCCTCCAGACTCCCTCAGGGGAGATCGCTGCCCAGA
GGCGCCCTGGGCCCGCCAACGGCCCACGGAGCAACACTCCAGCCTCACCCCAGGGTCAACTTTTGCCCCC
TCCCGCCTGAACACTGTTATCAGCCTCCGGGGGTACCGGAAGATCGGGGGCCTACTTGGGTGGGATCCCA
TGGAACACCCCAGCGCCTGCAGGGGCTCCCTCCAGACAGGGGGATCATCCGCCCTGGCAGTCTGGATGCT
GAGATAGATTCGCTCACCAGCATGTTGGCTGATCTGGACGGGGGTCGCAGTCATGCACCTAGGCGGCCAG
ACAGACAGGCTTTTGAGGCTCCCCCACCCCATGCTTACCGCGGAGGCTCCCTGAAGCCCAGTGGAGGTGC
TGTTCCAACCCCGATGCTCCCAGCATCCCACTATGGTGGACCTACCCCAGCCTCCTATGCTACCGCGAGC
ACGCCAGCTGGCCCTGCTTTCCCTGTACAAGTGAAGGTGGCTCAACCTGTGAGAGGCTGTGGACTGCCCA
GGCGAGGGGCCTCTCAGGCCTCTGGGCCTCTTCCAGGCCCCCACTTTCCTCTGACAGGTCGTGGTGAAGT
CTGGGGGGCTGGCTATAGAAGCCACCGAGAGCCAGGACCGGGGGTTCCGGAGGGACCTTCTGGAGTACAT
ATCCCTGCAGGAGGAGGGAGAGGAGGTGGGCATGAGCCTCAGGGCCCCTTAGGCCAACCTCCTGAAGAGA
