[The description below was written by a language model from this plasmid's Addgene catalogue record.]
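Description:
pcDNA-FLAG-Mo-Trip6 is a mammalian expression plasmid built on an Invitrogen pcDNA backbone of about 5.4 kb, carrying the mouse Trip6 (thyroid hormone receptor interactor 6) cDNA as a roughly 1.4 kb insert. It is propagated in E. coli as a high-copy plasmid under ampicillin selection. The record does not list the promoter, polyadenylation signal or any mammalian selection marker. However, the recommended sequencing primers (T7 forward and BGH reverse) imply that a T7 promoter site and a bovine growth hormone polyadenylation region flank the cloning site. That layout is typical of pcDNA-series vectors, in which a CMV immediate-early promoter normally drives expression. No feature table is provided, so these elements cannot be confirmed from the record itself.

The Trip6 coding sequence was inserted between EcoRI and NotI sites, both of which remain intact, so the insert can be excised or transferred to another vector. A FLAG epitope encoded by the backbone sits at the N terminus. The depositor notes that the Trip6 cDNA begins at amino acid 2, which suggests that the native initiator methionine was omitted and that translation starts upstream with the tag, yielding a FLAG-Trip6 fusion.

The associated publication characterises mouse Trip6 as a putative intracellular signalling protein. The construct is therefore suited to expressing epitope-tagged Trip6 in transfected mammalian cells, where anti-FLAG antibodies allow detection by immunoblotting, localisation by immunofluorescence, or immunoprecipitation to look for interaction partners. The record does not specify particular applications beyond mammalian expression.
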