Addgene plasmid #27254: pcDNA-FLAG-Mo-Trip6
Depositing lab: Thomas Gilmore. Depositing organization: Boston University Main Campus. Publication: Characterization of mouse Trip6: a putative intracellular signaling protein. Wang Y, Dooher JE, Koedood Zhao M, Gilmore TD. Gene. 1999 Jul 8. 234(2):403-9. 10.1016/S0378-1119(99)00168-7 PubMed 10395914.
Backbone
  Vector backbone: pcDNA
  Backbone manufacturer: Invitrogen
  Backbone size w/o insert (bp): 5400
  Vector type: Mammalian Expression
Growth in bacteria
  Bacterial resistance: Ampicillin, 100 μg/mL
  Growth temperature: 37°C
  Growth strain: DH5alpha
  Copy number: High Copy
Gene/Insert
  Gene/Insert name: Trip6
  Species: M. musculus (mouse)
  Insert size (bp): 1434
  Entrez Gene: Trip6
  Tag / fusion protein: FLAG (N terminal on backbone)
  Cloning method: Restriction Enzyme; 5′ cloning site EcoRI (not destroyed); 3′ cloning site NotI (not destroyed)
  Sequencing primers: 5′ T7; 3′ BGH-Rev
Terms and licenses: Academic/Nonprofit Terms; Industry Terms: Not Available to Industry
Depositor comments: Trip6 cDNA starts at aa 2.
How to cite: pcDNA-FLAG-Mo-Trip6 was a gift from Thomas Gilmore (Addgene plasmid # 27254 ; http://n2t.net/addgene:27254 ; RRID:Addgene_27254)
